Addgene plasmid #148362: pnEA-NpM-DmMextli_577-640-GB1_AB
Purpose: Bacterial Expression of DmMextli_577-640
Depositing lab: Elisa Izaurralde. Depositing organization: Max Planck Institute for Developmental Biology. Publication: Mextli proteins use both canonical bipartite and novel tripartite binding modes to form eIF4E complexes that display differential sensitivity to 4E-BP regulation. Peter D, Weber R, Kone C, Chung MY, Ebertsch L, Truffault V, Weichenrieder O, Igreja C, Izaurralde E. Genes Dev. 2015 Sep 1;29(17):1835-49. doi: 10.1101/gad.269068.115. Epub 2015 Aug 20. PubMed 26294658.
Backbone
  Vector backbone: Unknown
  Vector type: Bacterial Expression
Growth in bacteria
  Bacterial resistance: Ampicillin, 100 μg/mL
  Growth temperature: 37°C
  Growth strain: DH5alpha
  Copy number: Low Copy
Gene/Insert
  Gene/Insert name: DmMextli_577-640
  Species: D. melanogaster (fly)
  Entrez Gene: mxt (a.k.a. Dmel_CG2950, BcDNA:GH06479, CG2950, Dmel\CG2950, cg2950)
  Cloning method: Unknown
Terms and licenses: Academic/Nonprofit Terms; Industry Terms: Not Available to Industry
Depositor comments: sequence given by NCBI:NM_164598. Plasmids from this collection were made available to the research community and donated after the lab closed. Please note that the sequence provided by the depositing laboratory may be theoretical/predicted or based on Sanger sequencing results. There may be discrepancies between sequencing results obtained by Addgene and the depositor sequence. If an Addgene verified sequence is not available, please contact before placing your order to request that our lab fully sequence the plasmid.
How to cite: pnEA-NpM-DmMextli_577-640-GB1_AB was a gift from Elisa Izaurralde (Addgene plasmid # 148362 ; http://n2t.net/addgene:148362 ; RRID:Addgene_148362)
