[The description below was written by a language model from this plasmid's Addgene catalogue record and pLannotate feature annotations shown in this document.]
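Description:
pnEA-NpM-DmMextli_577-640-GB1_AB is a 7,191-nt bacterial expression plasmid for producing a short fragment (residues 577–640) of Drosophila melanogaster Mextli (mxt, CG2950) in E. coli. The catalogue lists the backbone as unknown. The annotated features nevertheless point to a pET-style, pBR322-derived architecture: a ColE1/pMB1-type origin accompanied by the bom region and the rop gene, which fits the recorded low copy number, plus remnants of the tetracycline resistance gene and its promoter that appear only as disrupted fragments. Selection is by ampicillin through the bla gene under its own promoter.

Expression is driven by a T7 promoter followed by a lac operator and the phage T7 gene 10 ribosome binding site, with a plasmid-borne lacI gene supplying repressor. Transcription therefore depends on T7 RNA polymerase in the host and can be induced with IPTG, and it ends at a T7 terminator. The annotated reading frame begins with a cytosolic maltose-binding protein lacking its signal sequence. An unannotated gap of roughly 170 nt follows, whose size and position are consistent with the Mextli 577–640 insert plus linker sequence, although the feature table does not label it. Downstream lies a fragment of streptococcal protein G, corresponding to the GB1 domain named in the plasmid title. The layout thus suggests an N-terminal MBP and C-terminal GB1 fusion, both commonly used to improve solubility and handling of small peptides. A short match to a T7 gene 10B-derived solubility tag sits just before the terminator, but whether it is translated is unclear. Any protease cleavage sites are not stated. The associated publication concerns Mextli–eIF4E complexes, so the construct was probably used to make recombinant protein for binding or structural studies.
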