Features (pLannotate 1.2.2; 20 found; start..end, strand, type, name):
    104..208     +  promoter       AmpR promoter: bla
    209..1069    +  CDS            AmpR: β-lactamase; bla; confers resistance to ampicillin, carbenicillin, and related antibiotics
   1240..1828    +  rep_origin     ori: high-copy-number ColE1/pMB1/pBR322/pUC origin of replication
   2014..2156    -  misc_feature   bom: basis of mobility region from pBR322
   2258..2449    -  CDS            rop: Rop protein, which maintains plasmids at low copy number; rop
   2466..2846    +  CDS            YPB1_ECOLX: Protein predicted: Swiss-Prot protein existence level 4. From Escherichia coli.
   3088..3712    -  CDS            TcR (fragment): tetracycline efflux protein; tet; confers resistance to tetracycline
   3727..3748    -  protein_bind   CAP binding site: CAP binding activates transcription in the presence of cAMP. E. coli catabolite activator protein
   3761..4843    -  CDS            lacI: lac repressor; lacI; The lac repressor binds to the lac operator to inhibit transcription in E. coli. This inhibition can be relieved by adding lactose or isopropyl-β-D-thiogalactopyranoside (IPTG).
   4844..4921    -  promoter       lacI promoter: lacI
   4929..5208    -  CDS            TcR (fragment): tetracycline efflux protein; tet; confers resistance to tetracycline
   5230..5248    +  promoter       T7 promoter: promoter for bacteriophage T7 RNA polymerase
   5249..5273    +  protein_bind   lac operator: The lac repressor binds to the lac operator to inhibit transcription in E. coli. This inhibition can be relieved by adding lactose or isopropyl-β-D-thiogalactopyranoside (IPTG). lac repressor encoded by lacI
   5288..5310    +  RBS            RBS: efficient ribosome binding site from bacteriophage T7 gene 10 (Olins and Rangwala, 1989)
   5321..6417    +  CDS            MBP (fragment): maltose binding protein from E. coli; malE (mutated); This version of the gene does not encode a signal sequence, so MBP will remain in the cytosol.
   6586..6834    +  CDS            spg (fragment): SPG1_STRSG - Experimental evidence at protein level: Swiss-Prot protein existence level 1. Binds to the constant Fc region of IgG with high affinity. From Streptococcus sp. group G.
   6875..6924    +  CDS            SET1 (fragment): solubility-enhancement tag derived from T7 phage gene 10B
   6932..6979    +  terminator     T7 terminator: transcription terminator for bacteriophage T7 RNA polymerase
   7002..7106    -  CDS            TcR (fragment): tetracycline efflux protein; tet; confers resistance to tetracycline
   7154..7182    -  promoter       tet promoter: E. coli promoter for tetracycline efflux protein gene
>Addgene plasmid #148362 | pnEA-NpM-DmMextli_577-640-GB1_AB | depositor full sequence | sequence record 290810 | Full Sequence
TTCTTGAAGACGAAAGGGCCTCGTGATACGCCTATTTTTATAGGTTAATGTCATGATAATAATGGTTTCT
TAGACGTCAGGTGGCACTTTTCGGGGAAATGTGCGCGGAACCCCTATTTGTTTATTTTTCTAAATACATT
CAAATATGTATCCGCTCATGAGACAATAACCCTGATAAATGCTTCAATAATATTGAAAAAGGAAGAGTAT
GAGTATTCAACATTTCCGTGTCGCCCTTATTCCCTTTTTTGCGGCATTTTGCCTTCCTGTTTTTGCTCAC
CCAGAAACGCTGGTGAAAGTAAAAGATGCTGAAGATCAGTTGGGTGCACGAGTGGGTTACATCGAACTGG
ATCTCAACAGCGGTAAGATCCTTGAGAGTTTTCGCCCCGAAGAACGTTTTCCAATGATGAGCACTTTTAA
AGTTCTGCTATGTGGCGCGGTATTATCCCGTGTTGACGCCGGGCAAGAGCAACTCGGTCGCCGCATACAC
TATTCTCAGAATGACTTGGTTGAGTACTCACCAGTCACAGAAAAGCATCTTACGGATGGCATGACAGTAA
GAGAATTATGCAGTGCTGCCATAACCATGAGTGATAACACTGCGGCCAACTTACTTCTGACAACGATCGG
AGGACCGAAGGAGCTAACCGCTTTTTTGCACAACATGGGGGATCATGTAACTCGCCTTGATCGTTGGGAA
CCGGAGCTGAATGAAGCCATACCAAACGACGAGCGTGACACCACGATGCCTGCAGCAATGGCAACAACGT
TGCGCAAACTATTAACTGGCGAACTACTTACTCTAGCTTCCCGGCAACAATTAATAGACTGGATGGAGGC
GGATAAAGTTGCAGGACCACTTCTGCGCTCGGCCCTTCCGGCTGGCTGGTTTATTGCTGATAAATCTGGA
GCCGGTGAGCGTGGGTCTCGCGGTATCATTGCAGCACTGGGGCCAGATGGTAAGCCCTCCCGTATCGTAG
TTATCTACACGACGGGGAGTCAGGCAACTATGGATGAACGAAATAGACAGATCGCTGAGATAGGTGCCTC
ACTGATTAAGCATTGGTAACTGTCAGACCAAGTTTACTCATATATACTTTAGATTGATTTAAAACTTCAT
TTTTAATTTAAAAGGATCTAGGTGAAGATCCTTTTTGATAATCTCATGACCAAAATCCCTTAACGTGAGT
TTTCGTTCCACTGAGCGTCAGACCCCGTAGAAAAGATCAAAGGATCTTCTTGAGATCCTTTTTTTCTGCG
CGTAATCTGCTGCTTGCAAACAAAAAAACCACCGCTACCAGCGGTGGTTTGTTTGCCGGATCAAGAGCTA
CCAACTCTTTTTCCGAAGGTAACTGGCTTCAGCAGAGCGCAGATACCAAATACTGTCCTTCTAGTGTAGC
CGTAGTTAGGCCACCACTTCAAGAACTCTGTAGCACCGCCTACATACCTCGCTCTGCTAATCCTGTTACC
AGTGGCTGCTGCCAGTGGCGATAAGTCGTGTCTTACCGGGTTGGACTCAAGACGATAGTTACCGGATAAG
GCGCAGCGGTCGGGCTGAACGGGGGGTTCGTGCACACAGCCCAGCTTGGAGCGAACGACCTACACCGAAC
TGAGATACCTACAGCGTGAGCTATGAGAAAGCGCCACGCTTCCCGAAGGGAGAAAGGCGGACAGGTATCC
GGTAAGCGGCAGGGTCGGAACAGGAGAGCGCACGAGGGAGCTTCCAGGGGGAAACGCCTGGTATCTTTAT
AGTCCTGTCGGGTTTCGCCACCTCTGACTTGAGCGTCGATTTTTGTGATGCTCGTCAGGGGGGCGGAGCC
TATGGAAAAACGCCAGCAACGCGGCCTTTTTACGGTTCCTGGCCTTTTGCTGGCCTTTTGCTCACATGTT
CTTTCCTGCGTTATCCCCTGATTCTGTGGATAACCGTATTACCGCCTTTGAGTGAGCTGATACCGCTCGC
CGCAGCCGAACGACCGAGCGCAGCGAGTCAGTGAGCGAGGAAGCGGAAGAGCGCCTGATGCGGTATTTTC
TCCTTACGCATCTGTGCGGTATTTCACACCGCATATATGGTGCACTCTCAGTACAATCTGCTCTGATGCC
GCATAGTTAAGCCAGTATACACTCCGCTATCGCTACGTGACTGGGTCATGGCTGCGCCCCGACACCCGCC
AACACCCGCTGACGCGCCCTGACGGGCTTGTCTGCTCCCGGCATCCGCTTACAGACAAGCTGTGACCGTC
TCCGGGAGCTGCATGTGTCAGAGGTTTTCACCGTCATCACCGAAACGCGCGAGGCAGCTGCGGTAAAGCT
CATCAGCGTGGTCGTGAAGCGATTCACAGATGTCTGCCTGTTCATCCGCGTCCAGCTCGTTGAGTTTCTC
CAGAAGCGTTAATGTCTGGCTTCTGATAAAGCGGGCCATGTTAAGGGCGGTTTTTTCCTGTTTGGTCACT
GATGCCTCCGTGTAAGGGGGATTTCTGTTCATGGGGGTAATGATACCGATGAAACGAGAGAGGATGCTCA
CGATACGGGTTACTGATGATGAACATGCCCGGTTACTGGAACGTTGTGAGGGTAAACAACTGGCGGTATG
GATGCGGCGGGACCAGAGAAAAATCACTCAGGGTCAATGCCAGCGCTTCGTTAATACAGATGTAGGTGTT
CCACAGGGTAGCCAGCAGCATCCTGCGATGCAGATCCGGAACATAATGGTGCAGGGCGCTGACTTCCGCG
TTTCCAGACTTTACGAAACACGGAAACCGAAGACCATTCATGTTGTTGCTCAGGTCGCAGACGTTTTGCA
GCAGCAGTCGCTTCACGTTCGCTCGCGTATCGGTGATTCATTCTGCTAACCAGTAAGGCAACCCCGCCAG
CCTAGCCGGGTCCTCAACGACAGGAGCACGATCATGCGCACCCGTGGCCAGGACCCAACGCTGCCCGAGA
TGCGCCGCGTGCGGCTGCTGGAGATGGCGGACGCGATGGATATGTTCTGCCAAGGGTTGGTTTGCGCATT
CACAGTTCTCCGCAAGAATTGATTGGCTCCAATTCTTGGAGTGGTGAATCCGTTAGCGAGGTGCCGCCGG
CTTCCATTCAGGTCGAGGTGGCCCGGCTCCATGCACCGCGACGCAACGCGGGGAGGCAGACAAGGTATAG
GGCGGCGCCTACAATCCATGCCAACCCGTTCCATGTGCTCGCCGAGGCGGCATAAATCGCCGTGACGATC
AGCGGTCCAGTGATCGAAGTTAGGCTGGTAAGAGCCGCGAGCGATCCTTGAAGCTGTCCCTGATGGTCGT
CATCTACCTGCCTGGACAGCATGGCCTGCAACGCGGGCATCCCGATGCCGCCGGAAGCGAGAAGAATCAT
AATGGGGAAGGCCATCCAGCCTCGCGTCGCGAACGCCAGCAAGACGTAGCCCAGCGCGTCGGCCGCCATG
CCGGCGATAATGGCCTGCTTCTCGCCGAAACGTTTGGTGGCGGGACCAGTGACGAAGGCTTGAGCGAGGG
CGTGCAAGATTCCGAATACCGCAAGCGACAGGCCGATCATCGTCGCGCTCCAGCGAAAGCGGTCCTCGCC
GAAAATGACCCAGAGCGCTGCCGGCACCTGTCCTACGAGTTGCATGATAAAGAAGACAGTCATAAGTGCG
GCGACGATAGTCATGCCCCGCGCCCACCGGAAGGAGCTGACTGGGTTGAAGGCTCTCAAGGGCATCGGTC
GAGATCCCGGTGCCTAATGAGTGAGCTAACTTACATTAATTGCGTTGCGCTCACTGCCCGCTTTCCAGTC
GGGAAACCTGTCGTGCCAGCTGCATTAATGAATCGGCCAACGCGCGGGGAGAGGCGGTTTGCGTATTGGG
CGCCAGGGTGGTTTTTCTTTTCACCAGTGAGACGGGCAACAGCTGATTGCCCTTCACCGCCTGGCCCTGA
GAGAGTTGCAGCAAGCGGTCCACGCTGGTTTGCCCCAGCAGGCGAAAATCCTGTTTGATGGTGGTTAACG
GCGGGATATAACATGAGCTGTCTTCGGTATCGTCGTATCCCACTACCGAGATATCCGCACCAACGCGCAG
CCCGGACTCGGTAATGGCGCGCATTGCGCCCAGCGCCATCTGATCGTTGGCAACCAGCATCGCAGTGGGA
ACGATGCCCTCATTCAGCATTTGCATGGTTTGTTGAAAACCGGACATGGCACTCCAGTCGCCTTCCCGTT
CCGCTATCGGCTGAATTTGATTGCGAGTGAGATATTTATGCCAGCCAGCCAGACGCAGACGCGCCGAGAC
AGAACTTAATGGGCCCGCTAACAGCGCGATTTGCTGGTGACCCAATGCGACCAGATGCTCCACGCCCAGT
CGCGTACCGTCTTCATGGGAGAAAATAATACTGTTGATGGGTGTCTGGTCAGAGACATCAAGAAATAACG
CCGGAACATTAGTGCAGGCAGCTTCCACAGCAATGGCATCCTGGTCATCCAGCGGATAGTTAATGATCAG
CCCACTGACGCGTTGCGCGAGAAGATTGTGCACCGCCGCTTTACAGGCTTCGACGCCGCTTCGTTCTACC
ATCGACACCACCACGCTGGCACCCAGTTGATCGGCGCGAGATTTAATCGCCGCGACAATTTGCGACGGCG
CGTGCAGGGCCAGACTGGAGGTGGCAACGCCAATCAGCAACGACTGTTTGCCCGCCAGTTGTTGTGCCAC
GCGGTTGGGAATGTAATTCAGCTCCGCCATCGCCGCTTCCACTTTTTCCCGCGTTTTCGCAGAAACGTGG
CTGGCCTGGTTCACCACGCGGGAAACGGTCTGATAAGAGACACCGGCATACTCTGCGACATCGTATAACG
TTACTGGTTTCACATTCACCACCCTGAATTGACTCTCTTCCGGGCGCTATCATGCCATACCGCGAAAGGT
TTTGCGCCATTCGATGGTGTCCGGGATCTCGACGCTCTCCCTTATGCGACTCCTGCATTAGGAAGCAGCC
CAGTAGTAGGTTGAGGCCGTTGAGCACCGCCGCCGCAAGGAATGGTGCATGCAAGGAGATGGCGCCCAAC
AGTCCCCCGGCCACGGGGCCTGCCACCATACCCACGCCGAAACAAGCGCTCATGAGCCCGAAGTGGCGAG
CCCGATCTTCCCCATCGGTGATGTCGGCGATATAGGCGCCAGCAACCGCACCTGTGGCGCCGGTGATGCC
GGCCACGATGCGTCCGGCGTAGAGGATCGAGATCTCGATCCCGCGAAATTAATACGACTCACTATAGGGG
AATTGTGAGCGGATAACAATTCCCCACTAGTAATAATTTTGTTTAACTTTAAGAAGGAGATATACCATGG
AAACTGAAGAAGGTAAACTGGTAATCTGGATTAACGGCGATAAAGGCTATAACGGTCTCGCTGAAGTCGG
TAAGAAATTCGAGAAAGATACCGGAATTAAAGTCACCGTTGAGCATCCGGATAAACTGGAAGAGAAATTC
CCACAGGTTGCGGCAACTGGCGATGGCCCTGACATTATCTTCTGGGCACACGACCGCTTTGGTGGCTACG
CTCAATCTGGCCTGTTGGCTGAAATCACCCCGGACAAAGCGTTCCAGGACAAGCTGTATCCGTTTACCTG
GGATGCCGTACGTTACAACGGCAAGCTGATTGCTTACCCGATCGCTGTTGAAGCGTTATCGCTGATTTAT
AACAAAGACCTGCTGCCGAACCCGCCAAAAACCTGGGAAGAGATCCCGGCGCTGGATAAAGAACTGAAAG
CGAAAGGTAAGAGCGCCCTGATGTTCAACCTGCAAGAACCGTACTTCACCTGGCCGCTGATTGCTGCTGA
CGGGGGTTATGCGTTCAAGTATGAAAACGGCAAGTACGACATTAAAGACGTGGGCGTGGATAACGCTGGC
GCGAAAGCGGGTCTGACCTTCCTGGTTGACCTGATTAAAAACAAACACATGAATGCAGACACCGATTACT
CCATCGCAGAAGCTGCCTTTAATAAAGGCGAAACAGCGATGACCATCAACGGCCCGTGGGCATGGTCCAA
CATCGACACCAGCAAAGTGAATTATGGTGTAACGGTACTGCCGACCTTCAAGGGTCAACCATCCAAACCG
TTCGTTGGCGTGCTGAGCGCAGGTATTAACGCCGCCAGTCCGAACAAAGAGCTGGCAAAAGAGTTCCTCG
AAAACTATCTGCTGACTGATGAAGGTCTGGAAGCGGTTAATAAAGACAAACCGCTGGGTGCCGTAGCGCT
GAAGTCTTACGAGGAAGAGTTGGCGAAAGATCCACGTATTGCCGCCACGATGGAAAACGCCCAGAAAGGT
GAAATCATGCCGAACATCCCGCAGATGTCCGCTTTCTGGTATGCCGTGCGTACTGCGGTGATCAACGCCG
CCAGCGGTCGTCAGACTGTCGATGAAGCCCTTAAAGACGCGCAGACTGGTACCGGCAGCGGCCTGGAAGT
TCTGTTCCAGGGGCCCCATATGCTCGAGTCTCGCGTTTCTTACGATATTGAACACTTGCTCTACTACTCC
ATGAGTCCGCACTCGTGGACCCTGCCCACCGACTGGCAAAAGATGCAGGAGACAGCGCCCTCGATTCTGC
GCAACAAGGATCTGCAGGATGAGAGCCAGCGCTTCGATGGTGATAAGTATCTGGCCAGCATTAAGACGGC
CGCCAAGCGAGCTAGCATGCAGTATAAACTGATTCTGAATGGCAAAACCCTGAAAGGTGAAACCACCACC
GAAGCAGTTGATGCAGCCACCGCAGAAAAAGTTTTTAAACAGTATGCCAATGATAACGGCGTTGATGGTG
AATGGACCTATGATGATGCAACCAAAACCTATACCGTTACCGAATAAGGATCCTAATAGTCTAGAGCTAG
CCCTAGGAGATCCGGCTGCTAACAAAGCCCGAAAGGAAGCTGAGTTGGCTGCTGCCACCGCTGAGCAATA
ACTAGCATAACCCCTTGGGGCCTCTAAACGGGTCTTGAGGGGTTTTTTGCTGAAAGGAGGAACTATATCC
GGATATCCCGCAAGAGGCCCGGCAGTACCGGCATAACCAAGCCTATGCCTACAGCATCCAGGGTGACGGT
GCCGAGGATGACGATGAGCGCATTGTTAGATTTCATACACGGTGCCTGACTGCGTTAGCAATTTAACTGT
GATAAACTACCGCATTAAAGCTTATCGATGATAAGCTGTCAAACATGAGAA
